Addgene plasmid #40808: pMCL-HA-MAPKK1-WT
Depositing lab: Natalie Ahn. Depositing organization: University of Colorado, Boulder. Publication: Transformation of mammalian cells by constitutively active MAP kinase kinase. Mansour SJ, Matten WT, Hermann AS, Candia JM, Rong S, Fukasawa K, Vande Woude GF, Ahn NG. Science. 1994 Aug 12;265(5174):966-70. 10.1126/science.8052857 PubMed 8052857.
Backbone
  Vector backbone: pCEP4
  Backbone manufacturer: Invitrogen
  Backbone size w/o insert (bp): 10200
  Total vector size (bp): 11700
  Modifications to backbone: See attached map & info
  Vector type: Mammalian Expression
  Selectable markers: Hygromycin
Growth in bacteria
  Bacterial resistance: Ampicillin, 100 μg/mL
  Growth temperature: 37°C
  Growth strain: XL1 Blue
  Copy number: Unknown
Gene/Insert
  Gene/Insert name: MAP2K1 (alt name: MKK1)
  Species: H. sapiens (human)
  Insert size (bp): 1500
  Mutation: wild type
  GenBank ID: NM_002755
  Entrez Gene: MAP2K1 (a.k.a. CFC3, MAPKK1, MEK1, MEL, MKK1, PRKMK1)
  Promoter: CMV
  Tag / fusion protein: HA (N terminal on backbone)
  Cloning method: Restriction Enzyme; 5′ cloning site BamHI (not destroyed); 3′ cloning site HindIII (not destroyed)
  Sequencing primers: 5′ CMV
Terms and licenses: Academic/Nonprofit Terms; Industry Terms: Not Available to Industry
How to cite: pMCL-HA-MAPKK1-WT was a gift from Natalie Ahn (Addgene plasmid # 40808 ; http://n2t.net/addgene:40808 ; RRID:Addgene_40808)
