[The description below was written by a language model from this plasmid's Addgene catalogue record.]
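Description:
pMCL-HA-MAPKK1-WT is a mammalian expression plasmid of about 11.7 kb built on a modified version of the Invitrogen pCEP4 backbone (about 10.2 kb without insert). It is propagated in E. coli under ampicillin selection, and it carries a hygromycin marker for selecting transfected mammalian cells. The unmodified pCEP4 vector is an episomal Epstein-Barr virus-based design. However, the record only refers to an attached map for the backbone changes, so it does not show which of the original pCEP4 elements remain. No feature table is available to confirm individual parts, and the copy number is listed as unknown.

The payload is the wild-type human MAP2K1 coding sequence (also called MKK1, MEK1 or MAPKK1), an insert of roughly 1.5 kb cloned between BamHI and HindIII sites that both remain intact. Expression is driven by the CMV promoter, a strong constitutive promoter in most mammalian cell lines. An HA epitope tag supplied by the backbone is fused to the N terminus of the kinase, so the exogenous protein can be detected or immunoprecipitated with anti-HA antibodies and distinguished from endogenous MEK1.

MAP2K1 encodes the dual-specificity kinase that phosphorylates and activates the ERK MAP kinases. The plasmid comes from work on the transformation of mammalian cells by constitutively active MAP kinase kinase. In that setting, the wild-type construct most plausibly serves as the unmutated reference against which activated mutant forms are compared. It is also suitable for general overexpression of tagged MEK1 in transient transfections or hygromycin-selected cell populations.
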