>Addgene plasmid #40808 | pMCL-HA-MAPKK1-WT | addgene partial sequence | sequence record 54552 | CMV-F 5'-CGCAAATGGGCGGTAGGCGTG-3'
ACCGTCAGATCTCTAGAAGCTGGGTACCACGCGTCATATGGCTTACCCATACGATGTTCCAGATTACGCT
AGCCTGGGATCCGGCGGAGTTGGAAGCGCGTTACCCGGGTCCAAAATGCCCAAGAAGAAGCCGACGCCCA
TCCAGCTGAACCCGGCCCCCGACGGCTCTGCAGTTAACGGGACCAGCTCTGCGGAGACCAACTTGGAGGC
CTTGCAGAAGAAGCTGGAGGAGCTAGAGCTTGATGAGCAGCAGCGAAAGCGCCTTGAGGCCTTTCTTACC
CAGAAGCAGAAGGTGGGAGAACTGAAGGATGACGACTTTGAGAAGATCAGTGAGCTGGGGGCTGGCAATG
GCGGTGTGGTGTTCAAGGTCTCCCACAAGCCTTCTGGCCTGGTCATGGCCAGAAAGCTAATTCATCTGGA
GATCAAACCCGCAATCCGGAACCAGATCATAAGGGAGCTGCAGGTTCTGCATGAGTGCAACTCTCCGTAC
ATCGTGGGCTTCTATGGTGCGTTCTACAGCGATGGCGAGATCAGTATCTGCATGGAGCACATGGATGGAG
GTTCTCTGGATCAAGTCCTGAAGAAAGCTGGAAGAATTCCTGAACAAATTTTAGGAAAAGTTAGCATTGC
TGTAATAAAAGGCCTGACATATCTGAGGGAGAAGCACAAGATCATGCACAGAGATGTCAAGCCCTCCAAC
ATCCTAGTCAACTCCCGTGGGGAGATCAAGCTCTGTGACTTTGGGGTCAGCGGGCAGCTCATCGACTCCA
TGGCCAACTCCTTCGTGGGCACAAGGT
